Addgene plasmid #84798: pET - FnR062.Y78R
Purpose: bacterial expression of FnR.0.6.2-Y78R protein
Depositing lab: Benjamin Hackel. Depositing organization: University of Minnesota. Publication: Development and Implementation of a Protein–Protein Binding Experiment To Teach Intermolecular Interactions in High School or Undergraduate Classrooms. Johnson SM, Javner C, Hackel BJ. J. Chem. Educ. 2017, 94, 3, 367–374 10.1021/acs.jchemed.6b00323.
Backbone
  Vector backbone: pET
  Vector type: Bacterial Expression
Growth in bacteria
  Bacterial resistance: Kanamycin, 50 μg/mL
  Growth temperature: 37°C
  Growth strain: T7 express
  Copy number: High Copy
Gene/Insert
  Gene/Insert name: FnR.0.6.2-Y78R
  Species: H. sapiens (human)
  Mutation: Y78R
  Tag / fusion protein: 6xHis (C terminal on insert)
  Cloning method: Restriction Enzyme; 5′ cloning site unknown (unknown if destroyed); 3′ cloning site unknown (unknown if destroyed)
Terms and licenses: Academic/Nonprofit Terms; Industry Terms: Not Available to Industry
How to cite: pET - FnR062.Y78R was a gift from Benjamin Hackel (Addgene plasmid # 84798 ; http://n2t.net/addgene:84798 ; RRID:Addgene_84798)
