[The description below was written by a language model from this plasmid's Addgene catalogue record.]
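Description:
pET - FnR062.Y78R is a bacterial expression plasmid built on a pET backbone for producing the FnR.0.6.2-Y78R protein in E. coli. It is selected with kanamycin, is recorded as high copy, and is maintained in a T7 Express strain. That strain choice fits the usual pET design, in which the coding sequence is transcribed by T7 RNA polymerase supplied by the host. However, the record gives no feature table and does not explicitly list the promoter, origin of replication, or other regulatory elements, so these details cannot be confirmed here. The specific pET variant is also not named.

The insert is listed as human-derived and carries a single amino-acid substitution, Y78R, relative to the parental FnR.0.6.2 sequence. A 6xHis tag is fused to the C terminus of the protein, which typically allows purification by immobilised metal affinity chromatography and detection with anti-His reagents. The insert was introduced by restriction enzyme cloning, but the 5′ and 3′ sites used are recorded as unknown. The record does not describe the nature of the FnR.0.6.2 protein or its binding partner.

The stated purpose is simply bacterial expression of this mutant protein. The associated publication concerns a protein–protein binding experiment designed to teach intermolecular interactions in high school or undergraduate classrooms. This suggests the Y78R point mutant is used as one of a set of variants to illustrate how a single residue change affects binding, although the record itself does not spell out that role.
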