>Addgene plasmid #84798 | pET - FnR062.Y78R | depositor partial sequence | sequence record 162573 | insert sequence
ATGGCTAGCTCCTCCGACTCTCCGCGTAACCTGGAGGTTACCAACGCAACTCCGAACTCTCTGACTATTT
CTTGGGACGATCCTTATCACGCTATCTATTACCGTATCACCTACGGCGAAACTGGTGGTAACTCCCCGAG
CCAGGAATTCACTGTTCCGAGATCTTATTCTAATGCGACCATCAGCGGTCTGAAACCGGGCCAGGATTAT
ACCATTACCGTGTACGCTGTAACCGGTCGTAACGACGATTCAAACCCAATCAGCATCAATTATCGCACCG
AAATCGACAAACCGTCTCAGGGATCCCACCATCACCATCATCACTGA
