>Addgene plasmid #84798 | pET - FnR062.Y78R | addgene partial sequence | sequence record 163695 | T7 5'-TAATACGACTCACTATAGGG-3'
TTTTGTTTAACTTTAAGAAGGAGATATACATATGGCTAGCTCCTCCGACTCTCCGCGTAACCTGGAGGTT
ACCAACGCAACTCCGAACTCTCTGACTATTTCTTGGGACGATCCTTATCACGCTATCTATTACCGTATCA
CCTACGGCGAAACTGGTGGTAACTCCCCGAGCCAGGAATTCACTGTTCCGAGATCTTATTCTAATGCGAC
CATCAGCGGTCTGAAACCGGGCCAGGATTATACCATTACCGTGTACGCTGTAACCGGTCGTAACGACGAT
TCAAACCCAATCAGCATCAATTATCGCACCGAAATCGACAAACCGTCTCAGGGATCCCACCATCACCATC
ATCACTGATTAACTAAACGAGATCCGGCTGCTAACAAAGCCCGAAAGGAAGCTGAGTTGGCTGCTGCCAC
CGCTGAGCAATAACTAGCATAACCCCTTGGGGCCTCTAAACGGGTCTTGAGGGGTTTTTTGCTGAAAGGA
GGAACTATATCCGGATTGGCGAATGGG
[124 nt withheld, positions 518-641]
C
[91 nt withheld, positions 643-733]
A
[49 nt withheld, positions 735-783]
CCTTTGACGTTGGAGTCCACGTTCTTT
[37 nt withheld, positions 811-847]
ACCCTATCTCGGTCTATTCTTTTGATTTATAAGGGATTTTGCCGATTTCGGCCTATTGGTTAAAAAATGA
GCTGATTTAACAAAAATTTAACGCGAATTTTAACAAAATATTAACGCTTACAATTTAGGTGGCACTTTTC
GGGGAAATGTGCGCGGAACCCCTATTTGTTTATTTTTCTAAATACATTCAAATATGTATCCGCTC
