>Addgene plasmid #84798 | pET - FnR062.Y78R | addgene partial sequence | sequence record 163696 | T7term 5'-GCTAGTTATTGCTCAGCGG-3'
TTTGTTAGCAGCCGGATCTCGTTTAGTTAATCAGTGATGATGGTGATGGTGGGATCCCTGAGACGGTTTG
TCGATTTCGGTGCGATAATTGATGCTGATTGGGTTTGAATCGTCGTTACGACCGGTTACAGCGTACACGG
TAATGGTATAATCCTGGCCCGGTTTCAGACCGCTGATGGTCGCATTAGAATAAGATCTCGGAACAGTGAA
TTCCTGGCTCGGGGAGTTACCACCAGTTTCGCCGTAGGTGATACGGTAATAGATAGCGTGATAAGGATCG
TCCCAAGAAATAGTCAGAGAGTTCGGAGTTGCGTTGGTAACCTCCAGGTTACGCGGAGAGTCGGAGGAGC
TAGCCATATGTATATCTCCTTCTTAAAGTTAAACAAAATTATTTCTAGAGGGGAATTGTTATCCGCTCAC
AATTCCCCTATAGTGAGTCGTATTAATTTCGCGGGATCGAGATCTCGATCCTCTACGCCGGACGCATCGT
GGCCGGCATCACCGGCGCCACAGGTGCGGTTGCTGGCGCCTATATCGCCGACATCACCGATGGGGAAGAT
CGGGCTCGCCACTTCGGGCTCATGAGCGCTTGTTTCGGCGTGGGTATGGTGGCAGGCCCCGTGGCCGGGG
GACTGTTGGGCGCCATCTCCTTGCATGCACCATTCCTTGCGGCGGCGGTGCTCAACGGCCTCAACCTACT
ACTGGGCTGCTTCCTAATGCAGGAGTCGCATAAGGGAGAGCGTCGAGATCCCGGACACCATCGAATGGCG
CAAAACCTTTCGCGGTATGGCATGATAGCGCCCGGAAGAGAGTCAATTCAGGGTGGTGAATGTGAAACCA
GTAACGTTATACGATGTCGCAGAGTATGCCGGTGTCTCTTATCAGACCGTTTCCCGCGTGGTGAACCAGG
CCAGCCACGTTTCTGCGA
